>Addgene plasmid #186891 | pRRL-mouse cGAS #2-gRNA-Cas9-Puro | addgene full sequence | sequence record 366451 | Addgene NGS Result
CGGTCTGGACCACGCCGGAGAGCGTCGAAGCGGGGGCGGTGTTCGCCGAGATCGGCCCGCGCATGGCCGA
GTTGAGCGGTTCCCGGCTGGCCGCGCAGCAACAGATGGAAGGCCTCCTGGCGCCGCACCGGCCCAAGGAG
CCCGCGTGGTTCCTGGCCACCGTCGGCGTCTCGCCCGACCACCAGGGCAAGGGTCTGGGCAGCGCCGTCG
TGCTCCCCGGAGTGGAGGCGGCCGAGCGCGCCGGGGTGCCCGCCTTCCTGGAGACCTCCGCGCCCCGCAA
CCTCCCCTTCTACGAGCGGCTCGGCTTCACCGTCACCGCCGACGTCGAGGTGCCCGAAGGACCGCGCACC
TGGTGCATGACCCGCAAGCCCGGTGCCTGAACTAGTGTCGACAATCAACCTCTGGATTACAAAATTTGTG
AAAGATTGACTGGTATTCTTAACTATGTTGCTCCTTTTACGCTATGTGGATACGCTGCTTTAATGCCTTT
GTATCATGCTATTGCTTCCCGTATGGCTTTCATTTTCTCCTCCTTGTATAAATCCTGGTTGCTGTCTCTT
TATGAGGAGTTGTGGCCCGTTGTCAGGCAACGTGGCGTGGTGTGCACTGTGTTTGCTGACGCAACCCCCA
CTGGTTGGGGCATTGCCACCACCTGTCAGCTCCTTTCCGGGACTTTCGCTTTCCCCCTCCCTATTGCCAC
GGCGGAACTCATCGCCGCCTGCCTTGCCCGCTGCTGGACAGGGGCTCGGCTGTTGGGCACTGACAATTCC
GTGGTGTTGTCGGGGAAGCTGACGTCCTTTCCATGGCTGCTCGCCTGTGTTGCCACCTGGATTCTGCGCG
GGACGTCCTTCTGCTACGTCCCTTCGGCCCTCAATCCAGCGGACCTTCCTTCCCGCGGCCTGCTGCCGGC
TCTGCGGCCTCTTCCGCGTCTTCGCCTTCGCCCTCAGACGAGTCGGATCTCCCTTTGGGCCGCCTCCCCG
CCTGGAATTCGAGCTCGGTACCTTTAAGACCAATGACTTACAAGGCAGCTGTAGATCTTAGCCACTTTTT
AAAAGAAAAGGGGGGACTGGAAGGGCTAATTCACTCCCAACGAAGACAAGATCTGCTTTTTGCTTGTACT
GGGTCTCTCTGGTTAGACCAGATCTGAGCCTGGGAGCTCTCTGGCTAACTAGGGAACCCACTGCTTAAGC
CTCAATAAAGCTTGCCTTGAGTGCTTCAAGTAGTGTGTGCCCGTCTGTTGTGTGACTCTGGTAACTAGAG
ATCCCTCAGACCCTTTTAGTCAGTGTGGAAAATCTCTAGCAGTAGTAGTTCATGTCATCTTATTATTCAG
TATTTATAACTTGCAAAGAAATGAATATCAGAGAGTGAGAGGAACTTGTTTATTGCAGCTTATAATGGTT
ACAAATAAAGCAATAGCATCACAAATTTCACAAATAAAGCATTTTTTTCACTGCATTCTAGTTGTGGTTT
GTCCAAACTCATCAATGTATCTTATCATGTCTGGCTCTAGCTATCCCGCCCCTAACTCCGCCCATCCCGC
CCCTAACTCCGCCCAGTTCCGCCCATTCTCCGCCCCATGGCTGACTAATTTTTTTTATTTATGCAGAGGC
CGAGGCCGCCTCGGCCTCTGAGCTATTCCAGAAGTAGTGAGGAGGCTTTTTTGGAGGCCTAGGGACGTAC
CCAATTCGCCCTATAGTGAGTCGTATTACGCGCGCTCACTGGCCGTCGTTTTACAACGTCGTGACTGGGA
AAACCCTGGCGTTACCCAACTTAATCGCCTTGCAGCACATCCCCCTTTCGCCAGCTGGCGTAATAGCGAA
GAGGCCCGCACCGATCGCCCTTCCCAACAGTTGCGCAGCCTGAATGGCGAATGGG
[124 nt withheld, positions 1876-1999]
C
[91 nt withheld, positions 2001-2091]
A
[49 nt withheld, positions 2093-2141]
CCTTTGACGTTGGAGTCCACGTTCTTT
[37 nt withheld, positions 2169-2205]
ACCCTATCTCGGTCTATTCTTTTGATTTATAAGGGATTTTGCCGATTTCGGCCTATTGGTTAAAAAATGA
GCTGATTTAACAAAAATTTAACGCGAATTTTAACAAAATATTAACGCTTACAATTTAGGTGGCACTTTTC
GGGGAAATGTGCGCGGAACCCCTATTTGTTTATTTTTCTAAATACATTCAAATATGTATCCGCTCATGAG
ACAATAACCCTGATAAATGCTTCAATAATATTGAAAAAGGAAGAGTATGAGTATTCAACATTTCCGTGTC
GCCCTTATTCCCTTTTTTGCGGCATTTTGCCTTCCTGTTTTTGCTCACCCAGAAACGCTGGTGAAAGTAA
AAGATGCTGAAGATCAGTTGGGTGCACGAGTGGGTTACATCGAACTGGATCTCAACAGCGGTAAGATCCT
TGAGAGTTTTCGCCCCGAAGAACGTTTTCCAATGATGAGCACTTTTAAAGTTCTGCTATGTGGCGCGGTA
TTATCCCGTATTGACGCCGGGCAAGAGCAACTCGGTCGCCGCATACACTATTCTCAGAATGACTTGGTTG
AGTACTCACCAGTCACAGAAAAGCATCTTACGGATGGCATGACAGTAAGAGAATTATGCAGTGCTGCCAT
AACCATGAGTGATAACACTGCGGCCAACTTACTTCTGACAACGATCGGAGGACCGAAGGAGCTAACCGCT
TTTTTGCACAACATGGGGGATCATGTAACTCGCCTTGATCGTTGGGAACCGGAGCTGAATGAAGCCATAC
CAAACGACGAGCGTGACACCACGATGCCTGTAGCAATGGCAACAACGTTGCGCAAACTATTAACTGGCGA
ACTACTTACTCTAGCTTCCCGGCAACAATTAATAGACTGGATGGAGGCGGATAAAGTTGCAGGACCACTT
CTGCGCTCGGCCCTTCCGGCTGGCTGGTTTATTGCTGATAAATCTGGAGCCGGTGAGCGTGGGTCTCGCG
GTATCATTGCAGCACTGGGGCCAGATGGTAAGCCCTCCCGTATCGTAGTTATCTACACGACGGGGAGTCA
GGCAACTATGGATGAACGAAATAGACAGATCGCTGAGATAGGTGCCTCACTGATTAAGCATTGGTAACTG
TCAGACCAAGTTTACTCATATATACTTTAGATTGATTTAAAACTTCATTTTTAATTTAAAAGGATCTAGG
TGAAGATCCTTTTTGATAATCTCATGACCAAAATCCCTTAACGTGAGTTTTCGTTCCACTGAGCGTCAGA
CCCCGTAGAAAAGATCAAAGGATCTTCTTGAGATCCTTTTTTTCTGCGCGTAATCTGCTGCTTGCAAACA
AAAAAACCACCGCTACCAGCGGTGGTTTGTTTGCCGGATCAAGAGCTACCAACTCTTTTTCCGAAGGTAA
CTGGCTTCAGCAGAGCGCAGATACCAAATACTGTTCTTCTAGTGTAGCCGTAGTTAGGCCACCACTTCAA
GAACTCTGTAGCACCGCCTACATACCTCGCTCTGCTAATCCTGTTACCAGTGGCTGCTGCCAGTGGCGAT
AAGTCGTGTCTTACCGGGTTGGACTCAAGACGATAGTTACCGGATAAGGCGCAGCGGTCGGGCTGAACGG
GGGGTTCGTGCACACAGCCCAGCTTGGAGCGAACGACCTACACCGAACTGAGATACCTACAGCGTGAGCT
ATGAGAAAGCGCCACGCTTCCCGAAGGGAGAAAGGCGGACAGGTATCCGGTAAGCGGCAGGGTCGGAACA
GGAGAGCGCACGAGGGAGCTTCCAGGGGGAAACGCCTGGTATCTTTATAGTCCTGTCGGGTTTCGCCACC
TCTGACTTGAGCGTCGATTTTTGTGATGCTCGTCAGGGGGGCGGAGCCTATGGAAAAACGCCAGCAACGC
GGCCTTTTTACGGTTCCTGGCCTTTTGCTGGCCTTTTGCTCACATGTTCTTTCCTGCGTTATCCCCTGAT
TCTGTGGATAACCGTATTACCGCCTTTGAGTGAGCTGATACCGCTCGCCGCAGCCGAACGACCGAGCGCA
GCGAGTCAGTGAGCGAGGAAGCGGAAGAGCGCCCAATACGCAAACCGCCTCTCCCCGCGCGTTGGCCGAT
TCATTAATGCAGCTGGCACGACAGGTTTCCCGACTGGAAAGCGGGCAGTGAGCGCAACGCAATTAATGTG
AGTTAGCTCACTCATTAGGCACCCCAGGCTTTACACTTTATGCTTCCGGCTCGTATGTTGTGTGGAATTG
TGAGCGGATAACAATTTCACACAGGAAACAGCTATGACCATGATTACGCCAAGCGCGCAATTAACCCTCA
CTAAAGGGAACAAAAGCTGGAGCTGCAAGCTTAATGTAGTCTTATGCAATACTCTTGTAGTCTTGCAACA
TGGTAACGATGAGTTAGCAACATGCCTTACAAGGAGAGAAAAAGCACCGTGCATGCCGATTGGTGGAAGT
AAGGTGGTACGATCGTGCCTTATTAGGAAGGCAACAGACGGGTCTGACATGGATTGGACGAACCACTGAA
TTGCCGCATTGCAGAGATATTGTATTTAAGTGCCTAACTCGATACATAAACGGGTCTCTCTGGTTAGACC
AGATCTGAGCCTGGGAGCTCTCTGGCTAACTAGGGAACCCACTGCTTAAGCCTCAATAAAGCTTGCCTTG
AGTGCTTCAAGTAGTGTGTGCCCGTCTGTTGTGTGACTCTGGTAACTAGAGATCCCTCAGACCCTTTTAG
TCAGTGTGGAAAATCTCTAGCAGTGGCGCCCGAACAGGGACTTGAAAGCGAAAGGGAAACCAGAGGAGCT
CTCTCGACGCAGGACTCGGCTTGCTGAAGCGCGCACGGCAAGAGGCGAGGGGCGGCGACTGGTGAGTACG
CCAAAAATTTTGACTAGCGGAGGCTAGAAGGAGAGAGATGGGTGCGAGAGCGTCAGTATTAAGCGGGGGA
GAATTAGATCGCGATGGGAAAAAATTCGGTTAAGGCCAGGGGGAAAGAAAAAATATAAATTAAAACATAT
AGTATGGGCAAGCAGGGAGCTAGAACGATTCGCAGTTAATCCTGGCCTGTTAGAAACATCAGAAGGCTGT
AGACAAATACTGGGACAGCTACAACCATCCCTTCAGACAGGATCAGAAGAACTTAGATCATTATATAATA
CAGTAGCAACCCTCTATTGTGTGCATCAAAGGATAGAGATAAAAGACACCAAGGAAGCTTTAGACAAGAT
AGAGGAAGAGCAAAACAAAAGTAAGACCACCGCACAGCAAGCGGACGCTGATCTTCAGACCTGGAGGAGG
AGATATGAGGGACAATTGGAGAAGTGAATTATATAAATATAAAGTAGTAAAAATTGAACCATTAGGAGTA
GCACCCACCAAGGCAAAGAGAAGAGTGGTGCAGAGAGAAAAAAGAGCAGTGGGAATAGGAGCTTTGTTCC
TTGGGTTCTTGGGAGCAGCAGGAAGCACTATGGGCGCAGCGTCAATGACGCTGACGGTACAGGCCAGACA
ATTATTGTCTGGTATAGTGCAGCAGCAGAACAATTTGCTGAGGGCTATTGAGGCGCAACAGCATCTGTTG
CAACTCACAGTCTGGGGCATCAAGCAGCTCCAGGCAAGAATCCTGGCTGTGGAAAGATACCTAAAGGATC
AACAGCTCCTGGGGATTTGGGGTTGCTCTGGAAAACTCATTTGCACCACTGCTGTGCCTTGGAATGCTAG
TTGGAGTAATAAATCTCTGGAACAGATTTGGAATCACACGACCTGGATGGAGTGGGACAGAGAAATTAAC
AATTACACAAGCTTAATACACTCCTTAATTGAAGAATCGCAAAACCAGCAAGAAAAGAATGAACAAGAAT
TATTGGAATTAGATAAATGGGCAAGTTTGTGGAATTGGTTTAACATAACAAATTGGCTGTGGTATATAAA
ATTATTCATAATGATAGTAGGAGGCTTGGTAGGTTTAAGAATAGTTTTTGCTGTACTTTCTATAGTGAAT
AGAGTTAGGCAGGGATATTCACCATTATCGTTTCAGACCCACCTCCCAACCCCGAGGGGACCCGACAGGC
CCGAAGGAATAGAAGAAGAAGGTGGAGAGAGAGACAGAGACAGATCCATTCGATTAGTGAACGGATCTCG
ACGGTATCGGTTAACTTTTAAAAGAAAAGGGGGGATTGGGGGGTACAGTGCAGGGGAAAGAATAGTAGAC
ATAATAGCAACAGACATACAAACTAAAGAATTACAAAAACAAATTACAAAAATTCAAAATTTTATCGTGT
ACAAAAAAGCAGGCTTTAAAGGAACCAATTCAGTCGACTGGATCCGGTACCAAGGTCGGGCAGGAAGAGG
GCCTATTTCCCATGATTCCTTCATATTTGCATATACGATACAAGGCTGTTAGAGAGATAATTAGAATTAA
TTTGACTGTAAACACAAAGATATTAGTACAAAATACGTGACGTAGAAAGTAATAATTTCTTGGGTAGTTT
GCAGTTTTAAAATTATGTTTTAAAATGGACTATCATATGCTTACCGTAACTTGAAAGTATTTCGATTTCT
TGGCTTTATATATCTTGTGGAAAGGACGAAACACCGGCAGCCCAGAGCGCCGCGAGTTTTAGAGCTAGAA
ATAGCAAGTTAAAATAAGGCTAGTCCGTTATCAACTTGAAAAAGTGGCACCGAGTCGGTGCTTTTTTTCT
AGACCCAGCTTTCTTGTACAAAGTTGGCATTACGATTACGCGTAGGAACAGAGAAACAGGAGAATATGGG
CCAAACAGGATATCTGTGGTAAGCAGTTCCTGCCCCGGCTCAGGGCCAAGAACAGTTGGAACAGCAGAAT
ATGGGCCAAACAGGATATCTGTGGTAAGCAGTTCCTGCCCCGGCTCAGGGCCAAGAACAGATGGTCCCCA
GATGCGGTCCCGCCCTCAGCAGTTTCTAGAGAACCATCAGATGTTTCCAGGGTGCCCCAAGGACCTGAAA
TGACCCTGTGCCTTATTTGAACTAACCAATCAGTTCGCTTCTCGCTTCTGTTCGCGCGCTTCTGCTCCCC
GAGCTCTATATAAGCAGAGCTCGTTTAGTGAACCGTCAGATCGCCTGGAGACGCCATCCACGCTGTTTTG
ACTTCCATAGAAGGATCTCGAGCGGCCGCGCTAGCGGATCCGCCACCATGGACTATAAGGACCACGACGG
AGACTACAAGGATCATGATATTGATTACAAAGACGATGACGATAAGATGGCCCCAAAGAAGAAGCGGAAG
GTCGGTATCCACGGAGTCCCAGCAGCCGACAAGAAGTACAGCATCGGCCTGGACATCGGCACCAACTCTG
TGGGCTGGGCCGTGATCACCGACGAGTACAAGGTGCCCAGCAAGAAATTCAAGGTGCTGGGCAACACCGA
CCGGCACAGCATCAAGAAGAACCTGATCGGAGCCCTGCTGTTCGACAGCGGCGAAACAGCCGAGGCCACC
CGGCTGAAGAGAACCGCCAGAAGAAGATACACCAGACGGAAGAACCGGATCTGCTATCTGCAAGAGATCT
TCAGCAACGAGATGGCCAAGGTGGACGACAGCTTCTTCCACAGACTGGAAGAGTCCTTCCTGGTGGAAGA
GGATAAGAAGCACGAGCGGCACCCCATCTTCGGCAACATCGTGGACGAGGTGGCCTACCACGAGAAGTAC
CCCACCATCTACCACCTGAGAAAGAAACTGGTGGACAGCACCGACAAGGCCGACCTGCGGCTGATCTATC
TGGCCCTGGCCCACATGATCAAGTTCCGGGGCCACTTCCTGATCGAGGGCGACCTGAACCCCGACAACAG
CGACGTGGACAAGCTGTTCATCCAGCTGGTGCAGACCTACAACCAGCTGTTCGAGGAAAACCCCATCAAC
GCCAGCGGCGTGGACGCCAAGGCCATCCTGTCTGCCAGACTGAGCAAGAGCAGACGGCTGGAAAATCTGA
TCGCCCAGCTGCCCGGCGAGAAGAAGAATGGCCTGTTCGGAAACCTGATTGCCCTGAGCCTGGGCCTGAC
CCCCAACTTCAAGAGCAACTTCGACCTGGCCGAGGATGCCAAACTGCAGCTGAGCAAGGACACCTACGAC
GACGACCTGGACAACCTGCTGGCCCAGATCGGCGACCAGTACGCCGACCTGTTTCTGGCCGCCAAGAACC
TGTCCGACGCCATCCTGCTGAGCGACATCCTGAGAGTGAACACCGAGATCACCAAGGCCCCCCTGAGCGC
CTCTATGATCAAGAGATACGACGAGCACCACCAGGACCTGACCCTGCTGAAAGCTCTCGTGCGGCAGCAG
CTGCCTGAGAAGTACAAAGAGATTTTCTTCGACCAGAGCAAGAACGGCTACGCCGGCTACATTGACGGCG
GAGCCAGCCAGGAAGAGTTCTACAAGTTCATCAAGCCCATCCTGGAAAAGATGGACGGCACCGAGGAACT
GCTCGTGAAGCTGAACAGAGAGGACCTGCTGCGGAAGCAGCGGACCTTCGACAACGGCAGCATCCCCCAC
CAGATCCACCTGGGAGAGCTGCACGCCATTCTGCGGCGGCAGGAAGATTTTTACCCATTCCTGAAGGACA
ACCGGGAAAAGATCGAGAAGATCCTGACCTTCCGCATCCCCTACTACGTGGGCCCTCTGGCCAGGGGAAA
CAGCAGATTCGCCTGGATGACCAGAAAGAGCGAGGAAACCATCACCCCCTGGAACTTCGAGGAAGTGGTG
GACAAGGGCGCTTCCGCCCAGAGCTTCATCGAGCGGATGACCAACTTCGATAAGAACCTGCCCAACGAGA
AGGTGCTGCCCAAGCACAGCCTGCTGTACGAGTACTTCACCGTGTATAACGAGCTGACCAAAGTGAAATA
CGTGACCGAGGGAATGAGAAAGCCCGCCTTCCTGAGCGGCGAGCAGAAAAAGGCCATCGTGGACCTGCTG
TTCAAGACCAACCGGAAAGTGACCGTGAAGCAGCTGAAAGAGGACTACTTCAAGAAAATCGAGTGCTTCG
ACTCCGTGGAAATCTCCGGCGTGGAAGATCGGTTCAACGCCTCCCTGGGCACATACCACGATCTGCTGAA
AATTATCAAGGACAAGGACTTCCTGGACAATGAGGAAAACGAGGACATTCTGGAAGATATCGTGCTGACC
CTGACACTGTTTGAGGACAGAGAGATGATCGAGGAACGGCTGAAAACCTATGCCCACCTGTTCGACGACA
AAGTGATGAAGCAGCTGAAGCGGCGGAGATACACCGGCTGGGGCAGGCTGAGCCGGAAGCTGATCAACGG
CATCCGGGACAAGCAGTCCGGCAAGACAATCCTGGATTTCCTGAAGTCCGACGGCTTCGCCAACAGAAAC
TTCATGCAGCTGATCCACGACGACAGCCTGACCTTTAAAGAGGACATCCAGAAAGCCCAGGTGTCCGGCC
AGGGCGATAGCCTGCACGAGCACATTGCCAATCTGGCCGGCAGCCCCGCCATTAAGAAGGGCATCCTGCA
GACAGTGAAGGTGGTGGACGAGCTCGTGAAAGTGATGGGCCGGCACAAGCCCGAGAACATCGTGATCGAA
ATGGCCAGAGAGAACCAGACCACCCAGAAGGGACAGAAGAACAGCCGCGAGAGAATGAAGCGGATCGAAG
AGGGCATCAAAGAGCTGGGCAGCCAGATCCTGAAAGAACACCCCGTGGAAAACACCCAGCTGCAGAACGA
GAAGCTGTACCTGTACTACCTGCAGAATGGGCGGGATATGTACGTGGACCAGGAACTGGACATCAACCGG
CTGTCCGACTACGATGTGGACCATATCGTGCCTCAGAGCTTTCTGAAGGACGACTCCATCGACAACAAGG
TGCTGACCAGAAGCGACAAGAACCGGGGCAAGAGCGACAACGTGCCCTCCGAAGAGGTCGTGAAGAAGAT
GAAGAACTACTGGCGGCAGCTGCTGAACGCCAAGCTGATTACCCAGAGAAAGTTCGACAATCTGACCAAG
GCCGAGAGAGGCGGCCTGAGCGAACTGGATAAGGCCGGCTTCATCAAGAGACAGCTGGTGGAAACCCGGC
AGATCACAAAGCACGTGGCACAGATCCTGGACTCCCGGATGAACACTAAGTACGACGAGAATGACAAGCT
GATCCGGGAAGTGAAAGTGATCACCCTGAAGTCCAAGCTGGTGTCCGATTTCCGGAAGGATTTCCAGTTT
TACAAAGTGCGCGAGATCAACAACTACCACCACGCCCACGACGCCTACCTGAACGCCGTCGTGGGAACCG
CCCTGATCAAAAAGTACCCTAAGCTGGAAAGCGAGTTCGTGTACGGCGACTACAAGGTGTACGACGTGCG
GAAGATGATCGCCAAGAGCGAGCAGGAAATCGGCAAGGCTACCGCCAAGTACTTCTTCTACAGCAACATC
ATGAACTTTTTCAAGACCGAGATTACCCTGGCCAACGGCGAGATCCGGAAGCGGCCTCTGATCGAGACAA
ACGGCGAAACCGGGGAGATCGTGTGGGATAAGGGCCGGGATTTTGCCACCGTGCGGAAAGTGCTGAGCAT
GCCCCAAGTGAATATCGTGAAAAAGACCGAGGTGCAGACAGGCGGCTTCAGCAAAGAGTCTATCCTGCCC
AAGAGGAACAGCGATAAGCTGATCGCCAGAAAGAAGGACTGGGACCCTAAGAAGTACGGCGGCTTCGACA
GCCCCACCGTGGCCTATTCTGTGCTGGTGGTGGCCAAAGTGGAAAAGGGCAAGTCCAAGAAACTGAAGAG
TGTGAAAGAGCTGCTGGGGATCACCATCATGGAAAGAAGCAGCTTCGAGAAGAATCCCATCGACTTTCTG
GAAGCCAAGGGCTACAAAGAAGTGAAAAAGGACCTGATCATCAAGCTGCCTAAGTACTCCCTGTTCGAGC
TGGAAAACGGCCGGAAGAGAATGCTGGCCTCTGCCGGCGAACTGCAGAAGGGAAACGAACTGGCCCTGCC
CTCCAAATATGTGAACTTCCTGTACCTGGCCAGCCACTATGAGAAGCTGAAGGGCTCCCCCGAGGATAAT
GAGCAGAAACAGCTGTTTGTGGAACAGCACAAGCACTACCTGGACGAGATCATCGAGCAGATCAGCGAGT
TCTCCAAGAGAGTGATCCTGGCCGACGCTAATCTGGACAAAGTGCTGTCCGCCTACAACAAGCACCGGGA
TAAGCCCATCAGAGAGCAGGCCGAGAATATCATCCACCTGTTTACCCTGACCAATCTGGGAGCCCCTGCC
GCCTTCAAGTACTTTGACACCACCATCGACCGGAAGAGGTACACCAGCACCAAAGAGGTGCTGGACGCCA
CCCTGATCCACCAGAGCATCACCGGCCTGTACGAGACACGGATCGACCTGTCTCAGCTGGGAGGCGACAA
AAGGCCGGCGGCCACGAAAAAGGCCGGCCAGGCAAAAAAGAAAAAGGGATCCGGTGAGGGCAGAGGAAGT
CTTCTAACATGCGGTGACGTGGAGGAGAATCCGGGCCCTACCGAGTACAAGCCCACGGTGCGCCTCGCCA
CCCGCGACGACGTCCCCCGGGCCGTACGCACCCTCGCCGCCGCGTTCGCCGACTACCCCGCCACGCGCCA
CACCGTCGACCCGGACCGCCACATCGAGCGGGTCACCGAGCTGCAAGAACTCTTCCTCACGCGCGTCGGG
CTCGACATCGGCAAGGTGTGGGTCGCGGACGACGGCGCCGCGGTGG
Features (pLannotate 1.2.2; 33 found; start..end, strand, type, name):
    393..981     +  misc_feature   WPRE: woodchuck hepatitis virus posttranscriptional regulatory element
    998..1066    +  CDS            nef (fragment): NEF_HV1Z2 - Experimental evidence at protein level: Swiss-Prot protein existence level 1. Extracellular Nef protein targets CD4(+) T-lymphocytes for apoptosis by interacting with CXCR4 surface receptors. From Human immunodeficiency virus type 1 group M subtype D (isolate Z2/CDC-Z34) (HIV-1).
   1068..1301    +  LTR            3' LTR (ΔU3): self-inactivating 3' long terminal repeat (LTR) from HIV-1
   1373..1494    +  polyA_signal   SV40 poly(A) signal: SV40 polyadenylation signal
   1534..1669    +  rep_origin     SV40 ori: SV40 origin of replication
   1690..1708    -  promoter       T7 promoter: promoter for bacteriophage T7 RNA polymerase
   1716..1871    +  CDS            lacZα (fragment): LacZα fragment of β-galactosidase; lacZ fragment
   1876..2304    +  rep_origin     f1 ori (sequence partly withheld): f1 bacteriophage origin of replication; arrow indicates direction of (+) strand synthesis
   2357..2461    +  promoter       AmpR promoter: bla
   2462..3322    +  CDS            AmpR: β-lactamase; bla; confers resistance to ampicillin, carbenicillin, and related antibiotics
   3493..4081    +  rep_origin     ori: high-copy-number ColE1/pMB1/pBR322/pUC origin of replication
   4264..4356    +  CDS            lacI (fragment): lac repressor; lacI; The lac repressor binds to the lac operator to inhibit transcription in E. coli. This inhibition can be relieved by adding lactose or isopropyl-β-D-thiogalactopyranoside (IPTG).
   4369..4390    +  protein_bind   CAP binding site: CAP binding activates transcription in the presence of cAMP. E. coli catabolite activator protein
   4405..4435    +  promoter       lac promoter: promoter for the E. coli lac operon
   4439..4461    +  protein_bind   lac operator (fragment): The lac repressor binds to the lac operator to inhibit transcription in E. coli. This inhibition can be relieved by adding lactose or isopropyl-β-D-thiogalactopyranoside (IPTG). lac repressor encoded by lacI
   4504..4522    +  promoter       T3 promoter: promoter for bacteriophage T3 RNA polymerase
   4550..4776    +  promoter       RSV promoter: Rous sarcoma virus enhancer/promoter
   4777..4957    +  LTR            5' LTR (truncated): truncated 5' long terminal repeat (LTR) from HIV-1
   5004..5129    +  misc_feature   HIV-1 Ψ: packaging signal of human immunodeficiency virus type 1
   5113..5451    +  CDS            HIV-1 gag (fragment): gag protein from human immunodeficiency virus 1; gag
   5622..5855    +  misc_feature   RRE: The Rev response element (RRE) of HIV-1 allows for Rev-dependent mRNA export from the nucleus to the cytoplasm.
   6232..6332    +  CDS            Rev (fragment): human immunodeficiency virus 1 (HIV-1) Rev protein; rev; enhances nuclear export of unspliced and incompletely spliced viral mRNAs
   6351..6468    +  misc_feature   cPPT/CTS: central polypurine tract and central termination sequence of HIV-1
   6473..6490    +  protein_bind   attB1 (fragment): mutant version of attB; recombination site for the Gateway® BP reaction BP Clonase™
   6542..6782    +  promoter       U6 promoter: RNA polymerase III promoter for human U6 snRNA
   6811..6886    +  misc_RNA       gRNA scaffold: guide RNA scaffold for the Streptococcus pyogenes CRISPR/Cas9 system
   6898..6919    -  protein_bind   attB2 (fragment): mutant version of attB; recombination site for the Gateway® BP reaction BP Clonase™
   6957..7251    +  LTR            LTR (fragment): long terminal repeat from Moloney murine leukemia virus
   7251..7295    +  promoter       TRE3GV promoter (fragment): 3rd-generation Tet-responsive promoter that can be activated by binding of Tet-On® 3G, optimized for retroviral and lentiviral vectors
   7483..9084    +  CDS            Cas9(N): N-terminal portion of Streptococcus pyogenes Cas9 (Zetsche et al., 2015)
   9085..11583   +  CDS            Cas9(C): C-terminal portion of Streptococcus pyogenes Cas9 (Zetsche et al., 2015)
  11584..11631   +  CDS            nucleoplasmin NLS: bipartite nuclear localization signal from nucleoplasmin
  11695..380     +  CDS            PuroR (across the origin): puromycin N-acetyltransferase; pac from Streptomyces alboniger; confers resistance to puromycin
