[The description below was written by a language model from this plasmid's Addgene catalogue record and pLannotate feature annotations shown in this document.]
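Description:
pRRL-mouse cGAS #2-gRNA-Cas9-Puro is an all-in-one lentiviral CRISPR vector built on the pRRL-Cas9-Puro backbone. It delivers Streptococcus pyogenes Cas9, a single guide RNA against mouse Cgas (also known as Mb21d1), and a puromycin resistance marker. It is propagated in E. coli through a high-copy ColE1/pUC-type origin with ampicillin selection. An f1 origin, an SV40 origin and remnants of a lac/T7/T3 cloning region are also annotated in the backbone.

The transfer cassette has a third-generation, self-inactivating layout. An RSV promoter fused to a truncated HIV-1 5' LTR drives genomic RNA production in packaging cells. It is followed by the Ψ packaging signal with a gag fragment, the RRE for Rev-dependent export, and the cPPT/CTS. WPRE and a ΔU3 3' LTR close the cassette, with an SV40 poly(A) signal downstream.

Within this frame, a human U6 Pol III promoter expresses the 20-nt cGAS-targeting spacer joined to the SpCas9 gRNA scaffold, and the unit is flanked by partial attB1/attB2 sites. Downstream lies the Cas9 open reading frame, annotated as contiguous N- and C-terminal portions and so apparently full length, carrying a C-terminal nucleoplasmin NLS and followed by the puromycin N-acetyltransferase gene. The record does not name the Cas9 promoter. The region just upstream matches only a murine leukemia virus LTR fragment and a short TRE3GV-like fragment, which suggests a retroviral LTR-derived promoter. The short gap between Cas9 and PuroR is unannotated, so how the two are linked is also not stated.

The stated purpose is targeting mouse cGAS, presumably by transducing mouse cells and selecting them with puromycin to disrupt the gene. The associated work concerns species-specific self-DNA detection by mammalian cGAS enzymes.
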