Addgene plasmid #186891: pRRL-mouse cGAS #2-gRNA-Cas9-Puro
Purpose: gRNA targeting mouse cGAS (with Cas9 insert)
Depositing lab: Jonathan Kagan. Depositing organization: Boston Children's Hospital. Publication: Species-specific self-DNA detection mechanisms by mammalian cyclic GMP-AMP synthases. Mosallanejad K, Kennedy SN, Bahleda KM, Slavik KM, Zhou W, Govande AA, Hancks DC, Kranzusch PJ, Kagan JC. Sci Immunol. 2023 Jan 20;8(79):eabp9765. doi: 10.1126/sciimmunol.abp9765. Epub 2023 Jan 20. PubMed 36662885.
Backbone
  Vector backbone: pRRL-Cas9-Puro
  Backbone size w/o insert (bp): 11892
  Vector type: Lentiviral
  Selectable markers: Puromycin
Growth in bacteria
  Bacterial resistance: Ampicillin, 100 μg/mL
  Growth temperature: 37°C
  Growth strain: NEB Stable
  Copy number: High Copy
Gene/Insert
  Gene/Insert name: Cas9 (alt name: cGAS gRNA#2)
  gRNA/shRNA sequence: GGCAGCCCAGAGCGCCGCGA
  Species: M. musculus (mouse)
  Insert size (bp): 20
  Entrez Gene: Cgas (a.k.a. E330016A19Rik, Mb21d1)
  Cloning method: Ligation Independent Cloning
  Sequencing primers: 5′ AACGGATCTCGACGGTATCGG; 3′ AACTTGCTATTTCTAGCTCTAAAAC
Terms and licenses: Academic/Nonprofit Terms; Industry Terms: Not Available to Industry
Depositor comments: Please visit https://www.biorxiv.org/content/10.1101/2021.10.20.465061v2 for bioRxiv preprint.
How to cite: pRRL-mouse cGAS #2-gRNA-Cas9-Puro was a gift from Jonathan Kagan (Addgene plasmid # 186891 ; http://n2t.net/addgene:186891 ; RRID:Addgene_186891)
